Addgene plasmid #68558: pMpGWB104
Purpose: (Empty Backbone) Gateway binary vector designed for transgenic research with Marchantia polymorpha as well as other plants
Depositing lab: Takayuki Kohchi. Depositing organization: Kyoto University, Graduate School of Biostudies. Publication: Development of Gateway Binary Vector Series with Four Different Selection Markers for the Liverwort Marchantia polymorpha. Ishizaki K, Nishihama R, Ueda M, Inoue K, Ishida S, Nishimura Y, Shikanai T, Kohchi T. PLoS One. 2015 Sep 25;10(9):e0138876. doi: 10.1371/journal.pone.0138876. eCollection 2015. PONE-D-15-25288 PubMed 26406247.
Backbone
  Vector backbone: pMpGWB100
  Backbone manufacturer: Kohchi Lab., Kyoto University
  Backbone size (bp): 9502
  Modifications to backbone: Coding sequence for GUS is cloned downstream of the Gateway cassette.
  Vector type: Plant Expression
  Selectable markers: Hygromycin
  Tag / fusion protein: GUS (C terminal on insert)
Growth in bacteria
  Bacterial resistance: Chloramphenicol and Spectinomycin, 25 & 50 μg/mL
  Growth temperature: 37°C
  Growth strain: DB3.1
  Copy number: High Copy
Gene/Insert
  Cloning method: Gateway Cloning
Resource information
  A portion of this plasmid was derived from a plasmid made by: The Gateway cassette was provided by Tsuyoshi Nakagawa at Shimane University, Japan.
Terms and licenses: Academic/Nonprofit Terms; Industry Terms: Not Available to Industry
How to cite: pMpGWB104 was a gift from Takayuki Kohchi (Addgene plasmid # 68558 ; http://n2t.net/addgene:68558 ; RRID:Addgene_68558)
