[The description below was written by a language model from this plasmid's Addgene catalogue record and pLannotate feature annotations shown in this document.]
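Description:
pMpGWB104 is an empty Gateway destination binary vector built on the pMpGWB100 backbone for Agrobacterium-mediated transformation of the liverwort Marchantia polymorpha, and is also usable in other plants. The backbone outside the T-DNA carries a ColE1/pMB1-type origin with the pBR322 bom region for replication in E. coli. It also carries the pVS1 oriV with RepA and StaA for replication and stable maintenance in Agrobacterium. Bacterial selection relies on an aadA spectinomycin/streptomycin resistance gene. The unrecombined Gateway cassette additionally confers chloramphenicol resistance. Because that cassette also contains the gyrase toxin gene ccdB, the empty vector must be maintained in a ccdB-tolerant strain such as DB3.1.

Between the nopaline-type right and left T-DNA borders, the vector holds an attR1–CmR–ccdB–attR2 cassette followed directly by the E. coli uidA (GUS, β-glucuronidase) coding sequence and a NOS terminator. An LR reaction with an entry clone replaces the CmR/ccdB segment with the fragment of interest, placing it immediately upstream of GUS, so the reporter is fused at the C-terminal side of the insert. No plant promoter is annotated upstream of attR1, only remnants of lacZα and a pUC multiple cloning site. Expression would therefore have to be driven by the inserted sequence, which fits promoter–reporter or genomic-fragment GUS fusions, although the record does not state this use explicitly. Transformed plant tissue is selected with a hygromycin phosphotransferase gene, driven by an enhanced CaMV 35S promoter and ended by the CaMV poly(A) signal, located next to the left border. The vector belongs to a series offering four different plant selection markers. The annotated full sequence is 13,107 nt, compared with a listed backbone size of 9,502 bp.
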