Features (pLannotate 1.2.2; 30 found; start..end, strand, type, name):
     54..78      -  misc_feature   RB T-DNA repeat: right border repeat from nopaline C58 T-DNA
    144..298     -  CDS            lacZα (fragment): LacZα fragment of β-galactosidase; lacZ fragment
    301..328     -  misc_feature   MCS (fragment): pUC18/19 multiple cloning site
    334..458     +  protein_bind   attR1: mutant version of attR; recombination site for the Gateway® LR reaction LR Clonase™
    495..525     +  promoter       lac UV5 promoter: E. coli lac promoter with an "up" mutation
    549..578     +  promoter       cat promoter (fragment): promoter of the E. coli cat gene encoding chloramphenicol acetyltransferase
    579..1238    +  CDS            CmR: chloramphenicol acetyltransferase; cat; confers resistance to chloramphenicol
   1417..1575    +  CDS            ccdA (fragment): CCDA_ECO57 - Also known as H, letA. Experimental evidence at protein level: Swiss-Prot protein existence level 1. Antitoxin component of a type II toxin-antitoxin (TA) system which inhibits the post-segregational killing (PSK) of plasmid-free cells, also referred to as a plasmid addiction system. Binds to and blocks the activity of CcdB; will also remove bound CcdB protein from the CcdB-GyrA complex by forming a CcdA-CcdB complex, a process termed rejuvenation. Functions as a transcriptional corepressor for the ccdAB operon, repression also requires CcdB (By similarity). From Escherichia coli
   1580..1885    +  CDS            ccdB: CcdB, a bacterial toxin that poisons DNA gyrase; ccdB; Plasmids containing the ccdB gene cannot be propagated in standard E. coli strains.
   1926..2050    -  protein_bind   attR2: mutant version of attR; recombination site for the Gateway® LR reaction LR Clonase™
   2055..2072    -  misc_feature   MCS (fragment): pUC18/19 multiple cloning site
   2085..3893    +  CDS            uidA: BGLR_ECOLI - Also known as gurA, gusA. Experimental evidence at protein level: Swiss-Prot protein existence level 1. From Escherichia coli (strain K12).
   3967..4219    +  terminator     NOS terminator: nopaline synthase terminator and poly(A) signal
   4275..4297    -  protein_bind   lac operator (fragment): The lac repressor binds to the lac operator to inhibit transcription in E. coli. This inhibition can be relieved by adding lactose or isopropyl-β-D-thiogalactopyranoside (IPTG). lac repressor encoded by lacI
   4301..4331    -  promoter       lac promoter: promoter for the E. coli lac operon
   4346..4367    -  protein_bind   CAP binding site: CAP binding activates transcription in the presence of cAMP. E. coli catabolite activator protein
   4452..4626    -  polyA_signal   CaMV poly(A) signal: cauliflower mosaic virus polyadenylation signal
   4667..5692    -  CDS            HygR: hygromycin B phosphotransferase confers resistance to hygromycin
   5759..6434    -  promoter       CaMV 35S promoter (enhanced): cauliflower mosaic virus 35S promoter with a duplicated enhancer region
   6629..6653    -  misc_feature   LB T-DNA repeat: left border repeat from nopaline C58 T-DNA
   6912..6935    +  promoter       Pc promoter (fragment): intI1 (promoter lies within the coding sequence); class 1 integron promoter
   7111..7167    +  CDS            GmR (fragment): gentamycin acetyltransferase; aacC1; confers resistance to gentamycin
   7178..7965    +  CDS            SmR (fragment): aminoglycoside adenylyltransferase (Murphy, 1985); aadA; confers resistance to spectinomycin and streptomycin
   8211..8799    +  rep_origin     ori: high-copy-number ColE1/pMB1/pBR322/pUC origin of replication
   8985..9125    -  misc_feature   bom: basis of mobility region from pBR322
   9227..9266    -  CDS            rop (fragment): Rop protein, which maintains plasmids at low copy number; rop
   9469..9663    -  rep_origin     pVS1 oriV: origin of replication for the Pseudomonas plasmid pVS1 (Heeb et al., 2000)
   9729..10802   -  CDS            pVS1 RepA: replication protein from the Pseudomonas plasmid pVS1 (Heeb et al., 2000)
  11231..11860   -  CDS            pVS1 StaA: stability protein from the Pseudomonas plasmid pVS1 (Heeb et al., 2000)
  12420..12821   -  CDS            Y4CG_SINFN (fragment): Protein inferred from homology: Swiss-Prot protein existence level 3. From Sinorhizobium fredii (strain NBRC 101917 / NGR234).
>Addgene plasmid #68558 | pMpGWB104 | depositor full sequence | sequence record 121390 | pMpGWB104 sequence 13107 bps
TTTCACGCCCTTTTAAATATCCGATTATTCTAATAAACGCTCTTTTCTCTTAGGTTTACCCGCCAATATA
TCCTGTCAAACACTGATAGTTTAAACTGAAGGCGGGAAACGACAATCTGATCCAAGCTCAAGCTGCTCTA
GCATTCGCCATTCAGGCTGCGCAACTGTTGGGAAGGGCGATCGGTGCGGGCCTCTTCGCTATTACGCCAG
CTGGCGAAAGGGGGATGTGCTGCAAGGCGATTAAGTTGGGTAACGCCAGGGTTTTCCCAGTCACGACGTT
GTAAAACGACGGCCAGTGCCAAGCTTGCATGCCTGCAGGTCGACTCTAATCAAACAAGTTTGTACAAAAA
AGCTGAACGAGAAACGTAAAATGATATAAATATCAATATATTAAATTAGATTTTGCATAAAAAACAGACT
ACATAATACTGTAAAACACAACATATCCAGTCACTATGGCGGCCCCTCGAGGGGCCGCATTAGGCACCCC
AGGCTTTACACTTTATGCTTCCGGCTCGTATAATGTGTGGATTTTGAGTTAGGATCCGTCGAGATTTTCA
GGAGCTAAGGAAGCTAAAATGGAGAAAAAAATCACTGGATATACCACCGTTGATATATCCCAATGGCATC
GTAAAGAACATTTTGAGGCATTTCAGTCAGTTGCTCAATGTACCTATAACCAGACCGTTCAGCTGGATAT
TACGGCCTTTTTAAAGACCGTAAAGAAAAATAAGCACAAGTTTTATCCGGCCTTTATTCACATTCTTGCC
CGCCTGATGAATGCTCATCCGGAATTCCGTATGGCAATGAAAGACGGTGAGCTGGTGATATGGGATAGTG
TTCACCCTTGTTACACCGTTTTCCATGAGCAAACTGAAACGTTTTCATCGCTCTGGAGTGAATACCACGA
CGATTTCCGGCAGTTTCTACACATATATTCGCAAGATGTGGCGTGTTACGGTGAAAACCTGGCCTATTTC
CCTAAAGGGTTTATTGAGAATATGTTTTTCGTCTCAGCCAATCCCTGGGTGAGTTTCACCAGTTTTGATT
TAAACGTGGCCAATATGGACAACTTCTTCGCCCCCGTTTTCACCATGGGCAAATATTATACGCAAGGCGA
CAAGGTGCTGATGCCGCTGGCGATTCAGGTTCATCATGCCGTTTGTGATGGCTTCCATGTCGGCAGAATG
CTTAATGAATTACAACAGTACTGCGATGAGTGGCAGGGCGGGGCGTAAAGATCTGGATCCGGCTTACTAA
AAGCCAGATAACAGTATGCGTATTTGCGCGCTGATTTTTGCGGTATAAGAATATATACTGATATGTATAC
CCGAAGTATGTCAAAAAGAGGTATGCTATGAAGCAGCGTATTACAGTGACAGTTGACAGCGACAGCTATC
AGTTGCTCAAGGCATATATGATGTCAATATCTCCGGTCTGGTAAGCACAACCATGCAGAATGAAGCCCGT
CGTCTGCGTGCCGAACGCTGGAAAGCGGAAAATCAGGAAGGGATGGCTGAGGTCGCCCGGTTTATTGAAA
TGAACGGCTCTTTTGCTGACGAGAACAGGGGCTGGTGAAATGCAGTTTAAGGTTTACACCTATAAAAGAG
AGAGCCGTTATCGTCTGTTTGTGGATGTACAGAGTGATATTATTGACACGCCCGGGCGACGGATGGTGAT
CCCCCTGGCCAGTGCACGTCTGCTGTCAGATAAAGTCCCCCGTGAACTTTACCCGGTGGTGCATATCGGG
GATGAAAGCTGGCGCATGATGACCACCGATATGGCCAGTGTGCCGGTCTCCGTTATCGGGGAAGAAGTGG
CTGATCTCAGCCACCGCGAAAATGACATCAAAAACGCCATTAACCTGATGTTCTGGGGAATATAAATGTC
AGGCTCCCTTATACACAGCCAGTCTGCAGGTCGACCATAGTGACTGGATATGTTGTGTTTTACAGTATTA
TGTAGTCTGTTTTTTATGCAAAATCTAATTTAATATATTGATATTTATATCATTTTACGTTTCTCGTTCA
GCTTTCTTGTACAAAGTGGTTCGATCTAGAGGATCCCCGGGTGGTCAGTCCCTTATGTTACGTCCTGTAG
AAACCCCAACCCGTGAAATCAAAAAACTCGACGGCCTGTGGGCATTCAGTCTGGATCGCGAAAACTGTGG
AATTGATCAGCGTTGGTGGGAAAGCGCGTTACAAGAAAGCCGGGCAATTGCTGTGCCAGGCAGTTTTAAC
GATCAGTTCGCCGATGCAGATATTCGTAATTATGCGGGCAACGTCTGGTATCAGCGCGAAGTCTTTATAC
CGAAAGGTTGGGCAGGCCAGCGTATCGTGCTGCGTTTCGATGCGGTCACTCATTACGGCAAAGTGTGGGT
CAATAATCAGGAAGTGATGGAGCATCAGGGCGGCTATACGCCATTTGAAGCCGATGTCACGCCGTATGTT
ATTGCCGGGAAAAGTGTACGTATCACCGTTTGTGTGAACAACGAACTGAACTGGCAGACTATCCCGCCGG
GAATGGTGATTACCGACGAAAACGGCAAGAAAAAGCAGTCTTACTTCCATGATTTCTTTAACTATGCCGG
AATCCATCGCAGCGTAATGCTCTACACCACGCCGAACACCTGGGTGGACGATATCACCGTGGTGACGCAT
GTCGCGCAAGACTGTAACCACGCGTCTGTTGACTGGCAGGTGGTGGCCAATGGTGATGTCAGCGTTGAAC
TGCGTGATGCGGATCAACAGGTGGTTGCAACTGGACAAGGCACTAGCGGGACTTTGCAAGTGGTGAATCC
GCACCTCTGGCAACCGGGTGAAGGTTATCTCTATGAACTGTGCGTCACAGCCAAAAGCCAGACAGAGTGT
GATATCTACCCGCTTCGCGTCGGCATCCGGTCAGTGGCAGTGAAGGGCGAACAGTTCCTGATTAACCACA
AACCGTTCTACTTTACTGGCTTTGGTCGTCATGAAGATGCGGACTTGCGTGGCAAAGGATTCGATAACGT
GCTGATGGTGCACGACCACGCATTAATGGACTGGATTGGGGCCAACTCCTACCGTACCTCGCATTACCCT
TACGCTGAAGAGATGCTCGACTGGGCAGATGAACATGGCATCGTGGTGATTGATGAAACTGCTGCTGTCG
GCTTTAACCTCTCTTTAGGCATTGGTTTCGAAGCGGGCAACAAGCCGAAAGAACTGTACAGCGAAGAGGC
AGTCAACGGGGAAACTCAGCAAGCGCACTTACAGGCGATTAAAGAGCTGATAGCGCGTGACAAAAACCAC
CCAAGCGTGGTGATGTGGAGTATTGCCAACGAACCGGATACCCGTCCGCAAGGTGCACGGGAATATTTCG
CGCCACTGGCGGAAGCAACGCGTAAACTCGACCCGACGCGTCCGATCACCTGCGTCAATGTAATGTTCTG
CGACGCTCACACCGATACCATCAGCGATCTCTTTGATGTGCTGTGCCTGAACCGTTATTACGGATGGTAT
GTCCAAAGCGGCGATTTGGAAACGGCAGAGAAGGTACTGGAAAAAGAACTTCTGGCCTGGCAGGAGAAAC
TGCATCAGCCGATTATCATCACCGAATACGGCGTGGATACGTTAGCCGGGCTGCACTCAATGTACACCGA
CATGTGGAGTGAAGAGTATCAGTGTGCATGGCTGGATATGTATCACCGCGTCTTTGATCGCGTCAGCGCC
GTCGTCGGTGAACAGGTATGGAATTTCGCCGATTTTGCGACCTCGCAAGGCATATTGCGCGTTGGCGGTA
ACAAGAAAGGGATCTTCACTCGCGACCGCAAACCGAAGTCGGCGGCTTTTCTGCTGCAAAAACGCTGGAC
TGGCATGAACTTCGGTGAAAAACCGCAGCAGGGAGGCAAACAATGAATCAACAACTCTCCTGGCGCACCA
TCGTCGGCTACAGCCTCGGGAATTGCTACCGAGCTCGAATTTCCCCGATCGTTCAAACATTTGGCAATAA
AGTTTCTTAAGATTGAATCCTGTTGCCGGTCTTGCGATGATTATCATATAATTTCTGTTGAATTACGTTA
AGCATGTAATAATTAACATGTAATGCATGACGTTATTTATGAGATGGGTTTTTATGATTAGAGTCCCGCA
ATTATACATTTAATACGCGATAGAAAACAAAATATAGCGCGCAAACTAGGATAAATTATCGCGCGCGGTG
TCATCTATGTTACTAGATCGGGAATTGGTTCCGGAACCAATTCGTAATCATGGTCATAGCTGTTTCCTGT
GTGAAATTGTTATCCGCTCACAATTCCACACAACATACGAGCCGGAAGCATAAAGTGTAAAGCCTGGGGT
GCCTAATGAGTGAGCTAACTCACATTAGGCTGAATTAGGCGCGCCTATTTCTGAATTCAACACATTGCGG
ACGTTTTTAATGTACTGAATTAACGCCGAATTAATTCGGGGGATCTGGATTTTAGTACTGGATTTTGGTT
TTAGGAATTAGAAATTTTATTGATAGAAGTATTTTACAAATACAAATACATACTAAGGGTTTCTTATATG
CTCAACACATGAGCGAAACCCTATAGGAACCCTAATTCCCTTATCTGGGAACTACTCACACATTATTATG
GAGAAACTCGAGCTTGTCGATCGACAGATCCCGGTCGGCATCTACTCTATTTCTTTGCCCTCGGACGAGT
GCTGGGGCGTCGGTTTCCACTATCGGCGAGTACTTCTACACAGCCATCGGTCCAGACGGCCGCGCTTCTG
CGGGCGATTTGTGTACGCCCGACAGTCCCGGCTCCGGATCGGACGATTGCGTCGCATCGACCCTGCGCCC
AAGCTGCATCATCGAAATTGCCGTCAACCAAGCTCTGATAGAGTTGGTCAAGACCAATGCGGAGCATATA
CGCCCGGAGTCGTGGCGATCCTGCAAGCTCCGGATGCCTCCGCTCGAAGTAGCGCGTCTGCTGCTCCATA
CAAGCCAACCACGGCCTCCAGAAGAAGATGTTGGCGACCTCGTATTGGGAATCCCCGAACATCGCCTCGC
TCCAGTCAATGACCGCTGTTATGCGGCCATTGTCCGTCAGGACATTGTTGGAGCCGAAATCCGCGTGCAC
GAGGTGCCGGACTTCGGGGCAGTCCTCGGCCCAAAGCATCAGCTCATCGAGAGCCTGCGCGACGGACGCA
CTGACGGTGTCGTCCATCACAGTTTGCCAGTGATACACATGGGGATCAGCAATCGCGCATATGAAATCAC
GCCATGTAGTGTATTGACCGATTCCTTGCGGTCCGAATGGGCCGAACCCGCTCGTCTGGCTAAGATCGGC
CGCAGCGATCGCATCCATAGCCTCCGCGACCGGTTGTAGAACAGCGGGCAGTTCGGTTTCAGGCAGGTCT
TGCAACGTGACACCCTGTGAACGGCGGGAGATGCAATAGGTCAGGCTCTCGCTAAACTCCCCAATGTCAA
GCACTTCCGGAATCGGGAGCGCGGCCGATGCAAAGTGCCGATAAACATAACGATCTTTGTAGAAACCATC
GGCGCAGCTATTTACCCGCAGGACATATCCACGCCCTCCTACATCGAAGCTGAAAGCACGAGATTCTTCG
CCCTCCGAGAGCTGCATCAGGTCGGAGACGCTGTCGAACTTTTCGATCAGAAACTTCTCGACAGACGTCG
CGGTGAGTTCAGGCTTTTTCATATCTCATTGCCCCCCGGATCTGCGAAAGCTCGAGAGAGATAGATTTGT
AGAGAGAGACTGGTGATTTCAGCGTGTCCTCTCCAAATGAAATGAACTTCCTTATATAGAGGAAGGTCTT
GCGAAGGATAGTGGGATTGTGCGTCATCCCTTACGTCAGTGGAGATATCACATCAATCCACTTGCTTTGA
AGACGTGGTTGGAACGTCTTCTTTTTCCACGATGCTCCTCGTGGGTGGGGGTCCATCTTTGGGACCACTG
TCGGCAGAGGCATCTTGAACGATAGCCTTTCCTTTATCGCAATGATGGCATTTGTAGGTGCCACCTTCCT
TTTCTACTGTCCTTTTGATGAAGTGACAGATAGCTGGGCAATGGAATCCGAGGAGGTTTCCCGATATTAC
CCTTTGTTGAAAAGTCTCAATAGCCCTTTGGTCTTCTGAGACTGTATCTTTGATATTCTTGGAGTAGACG
AGAGTGTCGTGCTCCACCATGTTCACATCAATCCACTTGCTTTGAAGACGTGGTTGGAACGTCTTCTTTT
TCCACGATGCTCCTCGTGGGTGGGGGTCCATCTTTGGGACCACTGTCGGCAGAGGCATCTTGAACGATAG
CCTTTCCTTTATCGCAATGATGGCATTTGTAGGTGCCACCTTCCTTTTCTACTGTCCTTTTGATGAAGTG
ACAGATAGCTGGGCAATGGAATCCGAGGAGGTTTCCCGATATTACCCTTTGTTGAAAAGTCTCAATAGCC
CTTTGGTCTTCTGAGACTGTATCTTTGATATTCTTGGAGTAGACGAGAGTGTCGTGCTCCACCATGTTGG
CAAGCTGCTCTAGCCAATACGCAAACCGAATTCAGAAATAAATTCAGCCTAATTCGGCGTTAATTCAGTA
CATTAAAAACGTCCGCAATGTGTTATTAAGTTGTCTAAGCGTCAATTTGTTTACACCACAATATATCCTG
CCACCAGCCAGCCAACAGCTCCCCGACCGGCAGCTCGGCACAAAATCACCACTCGATACAGGCAGCCCAT
CAGTCCGGGACGGCGTCAGCGGGAGAGCCGTTGTAAGGCGGCAGACTTTGCTCATGTTACCGATGCTATT
CGGAAGAACGGCAACTAAGCTGCCGGGTTTGAAACACGGATGATCTCGCGGAGGGTAGCATGTTGATTGT
AACGATGACAGAGCGTTGCTGCCTGTGATCAATTCGGGCACGAACCCAGTGGACATAAGCCTGTTCGGTT
CGTAAGCTGTAATGCAAGTAGCGTATGCGCTCACGCAACTGGTCCAGAACCTTGACCGAACGCAGCGGTG
GTAACGGCGCAGTGGCGGTTTTCATGGCTTGTTATGACTGTTTTTTTGGGGTACAGTCTATGCCTCGGGC
ATCCAAGCAGCAAGCGCGTTACGCCGTGGGTCGATGTTTGATGTTATGGAGCAGCAACGATGTTACGCAG
CAGGGCAGTCGCCCTAAAACAAAGTTAAACATCATGGGGGAAGCGGTGATCGCCGAAGTATCGACTCAAC
TATCAGAGGTAGTTGGCGTCATCGAGCGCCATCTCGAACCGACGTTGCTGGCCGTACATTTGTACGGCTC
CGCAGTGGATGGCGGCCTGAAGCCACACAGTGATATTGATTTGCTGGTTACGGTGACCGTAAGGCTTGAT
GAAACAACGCGGCGAGCTTTGATCAACGACCTTTTGGAAACTTCGGCTTCCCCTGGAGAGAGCGAGATTC
TCCGCGCTGTAGAAGTCACCATTGTTGTGCACGACGACATCATTCCGTGGCGTTATCCAGCTAAGCGCGA
ACTGCAATTTGGAGAATGGCAGCGCAATGACATTCTTGCAGGTATCTTCGAGCCAGCCACGATCGACATT
GATCTGGCTATCTTGCTGACAAAAGCAAGAGAACATAGCGTTGCCTTGGTAGGTCCAGCGGCGGAGGAAC
TCTTTGATCCGGTTCCTGAACAGGATCTATTTGAGGCGCTAAATGAAACCTTAACGCTATGGAACTCGCC
GCCCGACTGGGCTGGCGATGAGCGAAATGTAGTGCTTACGTTGTCCCGCATTTGGTACAGCGCAGTAACC
GGCAAAATCGCGCCGAAGGATGTCGCTGCCGACTGGGCAATGGAGCGCCTGCCGGCCCAGTATCAGCCCG
TCATACTTGAAGCTAGACAGGCTTATCTTGGACAAGAAGAAGATCGCTTGGCCTCGCGCGCAGATCAGTT
GGAAGAATTTGTCCACTACGTGAAAGGCGAGATCACCAAGGTAGTCGGCAAATAATGTCTAGCTAGAAAT
TCGTTCAAGCCGACGCCGCTTCGCGGCGCGGCTTAACTCAAGCGTTAGATGCACTAAGCACATAATTGCT
CACAGCCAAACTATCAGGTCAAGTCTGCTTTTATTATTTTTAAGCGTGCATAATAAGCCCTACACAAATT
GGGAGATATATCATGCATGACCAAAATCCCTTAACGTGAGTTTTCGTTCCACTGAGCGTCAGACCCCGTA
GAAAAGATCAAAGGATCTTCTTGAGATCCTTTTTTTCTGCGCGTAATCTGCTGCTTGCAAACAAAAAAAC
CACCGCTACCAGCGGTGGTTTGTTTGCCGGATCAAGAGCTACCAACTCTTTTTCCGAAGGTAACTGGCTT
CAGCAGAGCGCAGATACCAAATACTGTCCTTCTAGTGTAGCCGTAGTTAGGCCACCACTTCAAGAACTCT
GTAGCACCGCCTACATACCTCGCTCTGCTAATCCTGTTACCAGTGGCTGCTGCCAGTGGCGATAAGTCGT
GTCTTACCGGGTTGGACTCAAGACGATAGTTACCGGATAAGGCGCAGCGGTCGGGCTGAACGGGGGGTTC
GTGCACACAGCCCAGCTTGGAGCGAACGACCTACACCGAACTGAGATACCTACAGCGTGAGCTATGAGAA
AGCGCCACGCTTCCCGAAGGGAGAAAGGCGGACAGGTATCCGGTAAGCGGCAGGGTCGGAACAGGAGAGC
GCACGAGGGAGCTTCCAGGGGGAAACGCCTGGTATCTTTATAGTCCTGTCGGGTTTCGCCACCTCTGACT
TGAGCGTCGATTTTTGTGATGCTCGTCAGGGGGGCGGAGCCTATGGAAAAACGCCAGCAACGCGGCCTTT
TTACGGTTCCTGGCCTTTTGCTGGCCTTTTGCTCACATGTTCTTTCCTGCGTTATCCCCTGATTCTGTGG
ATAACCGTATTACCGCCTTTGAGTGAGCTGATACCGCTCGCCGCAGCCGAACGACCGAGCGCAGCGAGTC
AGTGAGCGAGGAAGCGGAAGAGCGCCTGATGCGGTATTTTCTCCTTACGCATCTGTGCGGTATTTCACAC
CGCATATGGTGCACTCTCAGTACAATCTGCTCTGATGCCGCATAGTTAAGCCAGTATACACTCCGCTATC
GCTACGTGACTGGGTCATGGCTGCGCCCCGACACCCGCCAACACCCGCTGACGCGCCCTGACGGGCTTGT
CTGCTCCCGGCATCCGCTTACAGACAAGCTGTGACCGTCTCCGGGAGCTGCATGTGTCAGAGGTTTTCAC
CGTCATCACCGAAACGCGCGAGGCAGGGTGCCTTGATGTGGGCGCCGGCGGTCGAGTGGCGACGGCGCGG
CTTGTCCGCGCCCTGGTAGATTGCCTGGCCGTAGGCCAGCCATTTTTGAGCGGCCAGCGGCCGCGATAGG
CCGACGCGAAGCGGCGGGGCGTAGGGAGCGCAGCGACCGAAGGGTAGGCGCTTTTTGCAGCTCTTCGGCT
GTGCGCTGGCCAGACAGTTATGCACAGGCCAGGCGGGTTTTAAGAGTTTTAATAAGTTTTAAAGAGTTTT
AGGCGGAAAAATCGCCTTTTTTCTCTTTTATATCAGTCACTTACATGTGTGACCGGTTCCCAATGTACGG
CTTTGGGTTCCCAATGTACGGGTTCCGGTTCCCAATGTACGGCTTTGGGTTCCCAATGTACGTGCTATCC
ACAGGAAAGAGACCTTTTCGACCTTTTTCCCCTGCTAGGGCAATTTGCCCTAGCATCTGCTCCGTACATT
AGGAACCGGCGGATGCTTCGCCCTCGATCAGGTTGCGGTAGCGCATGACTAGGATCGGGCCAGCCTGCCC
CGCCTCCTCCTTCAAATCGTACTCCGGCAGGTCATTTGACCCGATCAGCTTGCGCACGGTGAAACAGAAC
TTCTTGAACTCTCCGGCGCTGCCACTGCGTTCGTAGATCGTCTTGAACAACCATCTGGCTTCTGCCTTGC
CTGCGGCGCGGCGTGCCAGGCGGTAGAGAAAACGGCCGATGCCGGGATCGATCAAAAAGTAATCGGGGTG
AACCGTCAGCACGTCCGGGTTCTTGCCTTCTGTGATCTCGCGGTACATCCAATCAGCTAGCTCGATCTCG
ATGTACTCCGGCCGCCCGGTTTCGCTCTTTACGATCTTGTAGCGGCTAATCAAGGCTTCACCCTCGGATA
CCGTCACCAGGCGGCCGTTCTTGGCCTTCTTCGTACGCTGCATGGCAACGTGCGTGGTGTTTAACCGAAT
GCAGGTTTCTACCAGGTCGTCTTTCTGCTTTCCGCCATCGGCTCGCCGGCAGAACTTGAGTACGTCCGCA
ACGTGTGGACGGAACACGCGGCCGGGCTTGTCTCCCTTCCCTTCCCGGTATCGGTTCATGGATTCGGTTA
GATGGGAAACCGCCATCAGTACCAGGTCGTAATCCCACACACTGGCCATGCCGGCCGGCCCTGCGGAAAC
CTCTACGTGCCCGTCTGGAAGCTCGTAGCGGATCACCTCGCCAGCTCGTCGGTCACGCTTCGACAGACGG
AAAACGGCCACGTCCATGATGCTGCGACTATCGCGGGTGCCCACGTCATAGAGCATCGGAACGAAAAAAT
CTGGTTGCTCGTCGCCCTTGGGCGGCTTCCTAATCGACGGCGCACCGGCTGCCGGCGGTTGCCGGGATTC
TTTGCGGATTCGATCAGCGGCCGCTTGCCACGATTCACCGGGGCGTGCTTCTGCCTCGATGCGTTGCCGC
TGGGCGGCCTGCGCGGCCTTCAACTTCTCCACCAGGTCATCACCCAGCGCCGCGCCGATTTGTACCGGGC
CGGATGGTTTGCGACCGCTCACGCCGATTCCTCGGGCTTGGGGGTTCCAGTGCCATTGCAGGGCCGGCAG
ACAACCCAGCCGCTTACGCCTGGCCAACCGCCCGTTCCTCCACACATGGGGCATTCCACGGCGTCGGTGC
CTGGTTGTTCTTGATTTTCCATGCCGCCTCCTTTAGCCGCTAAAATTCATCTACTCATTTATTCATTTGC
TCATTTACTCTGGTAGCTGCGCGATGTATTCAGATAGCAGCTCGGTAATGGTCTTGCCTTGGCGTACCGC
GTACATCTTCAGCTTGGTGTGATCCTCCGCCGGCAACTGAAAGTTGACCCGCTTCATGGCTGGCGTGTCT
GCCAGGCTGGCCAACGTTGCAGCCTTGCTGCTGCGTGCGCTCGGACGGCCGGCACTTAGCGTGTTTGTGC
TTTTGCTCATTTTCTCTTTACCTCATTAACTCAAATGAGTTTTGATTTAATTTCAGCGGCCAGCGCCTGG
ACCTCGCGGGCAGCGTCGCCCTCGGGTTCTGATTCAAGAACGGTTGTGCCGGCGGCGGCAGTGCCTGGGT
AGCTCACGCGCTGCGTGATACGGGACTCAAGAATGGGCAGCTCGTACCCGGCCAGCGCCTCGGCAACCTC
ACCGCCGATGCGCGTGCCTTTGATCGCCCGCGACACGACAAAGGCCGCTTGTAGCCTTCCATCCGTGACC
TCAATGCGCTGCTTAACCAGCTCCACCAGGTCGGCGGTGGCCCATATGTCGTAAGGGCTTGGCTGCACCG
GAATCAGCACGAAGTCGGCTGCCTTGATCGCGGACACAGCCAAGTCCGCCGCCTGGGGCGCTCCGTCGAT
CACTACGAAGTCGCGCCGGCCGATGGCCTTCACGTCGCGGTCAATCGTCGGGCGGTCGATGCCGACAACG
GTTAGCGGTTGATCTTCCCGCACGGCCGCCCAATCGCGGGCACTGCCCTGGGGATCGGAATCGACTAACA
GAACATCGGCCCCGGCGAGTTGCAGGGCGCGGGCTAGATGGGTTGCGATGGTCGTCTTGCCTGACCCGCC
TTTCTGGTTAAGTACAGCGATAACCTTCATGCGTTCCCCTTGCGTATTTGTTTATTTACTCATCGCATCA
TATACGCAGCGACCGCATGACGCAAGCTGTTTTACTCAAATACACATCACCTTTTTAGACGGCGGCGCTC
GGTTTCTTCAGCGGCCAAGCTGGCCGGCCAGGCCGCCAGCTTGGCATCAGACAAACCGGCCAGGATTTCA
TGCAGCCGCACGGTTGAGACGTGCGCGGGCGGCTCGAACACGTACCCGGCCGCGATCATCTCCGCCTCGA
TCTCTTCGGTAATGAAAAACGGTTCGTCCTGGCCGTCCTGGTGCGGTTTCATGCTTGTTCCTCTTGGCGT
TCATTCTCGGCGGCCGCCAGGGCGTCGGCCTCGGTCAATGCGTCCTCACGGAAGGCACCGCGCCGCCTGG
CCTCGGTGGGCGTCACTTCCTCGCTGCGCTCAAGTGCGCGGTACAGGGTCGAGCGATGCACGCCAAGCAG
TGCAGCCGCCTCTTTCACGGTGCGGCCTTCCTGGTCGATCAGCTCGCGGGCGTGCGCGATCTGTGCCGGG
GTGAGGGTAGGGCGGGGGCCAAACTTCACGCCTCGGGCCTTGGCGGCCTCGCGCCCGCTCCGGGTGCGGT
CGATGATTAGGGAACGCTCGAACTCGGCAATGCCGGCGAACACGGTCAACACCATGCGGCCGGCCGGCGT
GGTGGTGTCGGCCCACGGCTCTGCCAGGCTACGCAGGCCCGCGCCGGCCTCCTGGATGCGCTCGGCAATG
TCCAGTAGGTCGCGGGTGCTGCGGGCCAGGCGGTCTAGCCTGGTCACTGTCACAACGTCGCCAGGGCGTA
GGTGGTCAAGCATCCTGGCCAGCTCCGGGCGGTCGCGCCTGGTGCCGGTGATCTTCTCGGAAAACAGCTT
GGTGCAGCCGGCCGCGTGCAGTTCGGCCCGTTGGTTGGTCAAGTCCTGGTCGTCGGTGCTGACGCGGGCA
TAGCCCAGCAGGCCAGCGGCGGCGCTCTTGTTCATGGCGTAATGTCTCCGGTTCTAGTCGCAAGTATTCT
ACTTTATGCGACTAAAACACGCGACAAGAAAACGCCAGGAAAAGGGCAGGGCGGCAGCCTGTCGCGTAAC
TTAGGACTTGTGCGACATGTCGTTTTCAGAAGACGGCTGCACTGAACGTCAGAAGCCGACTGCACTATAG
CAGCGGAGGGGTTGGATCAAAGTACTTTGATCCCGAGGGGAACCCTGTGGTTGGCATGCACATACAAATG
GACGAACGGATAAACCT
