>Addgene plasmid #68558 | pMpGWB104 | addgene partial sequence | sequence record 127789 | ccdB-Fwd 5'-GCATGATGACCACCGATATG-3'
GAAGTGGCTGATCTCAGCCACCGCGAAAATGACATCAAAAACGCCATTAACCTGATGTTCTGGGGAATAT
AAATGTCAGGCTCCCTTATACACAGCCAGTCTGCAGGTCGACCATAGTGACTGGATATGTTGTGTTTTAC
AGTATTATGTAGTCTGTTTTTTATGCAAAATCTAATTTAATATATTGATATTTATATCATTTTACGTTTC
TCGTTCAGCTTTCTTGTACAAAGTGGTTCGATCTANAGGATCCCCGGGTGGTCAGTCCCTTATGTTACGT
CCTGTAGAAACCCCAACCCGTGAAATCAAAAAACTCGACGGCCTGTGGGCATTCAGTCTGGATC
