>Addgene plasmid #68558 | pMpGWB104 | addgene partial sequence | sequence record 127791 | CAT-R 5'-GCAACTGACTGAAATGCCTC-3'
ATTTTTTTCTCCATTTTAGCTTCCTTAGCTCNNNNNNNNTCTCGACGGATCCTAACTCAAAATCCACACA
TTATACGAGCCGGAAGCATAAAGTGTAAAGCCTGGGGTGCCTAATGCGGCCCCTCGAGGGGCCGCCATAG
TGACTGGATATGTTGTGTTTTACAGTATTATGTAGTCTGTTTTTTATGCAAAATCTAATTTAATATATTG
ATATTTATATCATTTTACGTTTCTCGTTCAGCTTTTTTGTACAAACTTGTTTGATTAGAGT
